Addgene plasmid #215153: CCND1 targeting gRNA
Purpose: Expresses gRNA targeting CCND1 and pSpCas9(BB)-2A-GFP in mammalian cells from the px458 vector.
Depositing lab: Michele Pagano. Depositing organization: NYU Grossman School of Medicine. Publication: CDK-independent role of D-type cyclins in regulating DNA mismatch repair. Rona G, Miwatani-Minter B, Zhang Q, Goldberg HV, Kerzhnerman MA, Howard JB, Simoneschi D, Lane E, Hobbs JW, Sassani E, Wang AA, Keegan S, Laverty DJ, Piett CG, Pongor LS, Xu ML, Andrade J, Thomas A, Sicinski P, Askenazi M, Ueberheide B, Fenyo D, Nagel ZD, Pagano M. Mol Cell. 2024 Feb 29:S1097-2765(24)00129-1. doi: 10.1016/j.molcel.2024.02.010. PubMed 38458201.
Backbone
  Vector backbone: px458 (Plasmid #48138)
  Modifications to backbone: Targeting CCND1.
  Vector type: Mammalian Expression, CRISPR
  Selectable markers: GFP
Growth in bacteria
  Bacterial resistance: Ampicillin, 100 μg/mL
  Growth temperature: 37°C
  Growth strain: NEB Stable
  Copy number: Unknown
Gene/Insert
  Gene/Insert name: hSpCas9 (alt names: SpCas9-2A-GFP; Cas9)
  gRNA/shRNA sequence: CGCGTACCCCGATGCCAACC
  Species: Synthetic
  Promoter: Cbh
  Tag / fusion protein: 3XFLAG (N terminal on insert); GFP (C terminal on insert)
  Cloning method: Unknown
  Sequencing primers: 5′ hU6-F
Terms and licenses: Academic/Nonprofit Terms; Industry Terms: Not Available to Industry
How to cite: CCND1 targeting gRNA was a gift from Michele Pagano (Addgene plasmid # 215153 ; http://n2t.net/addgene:215153 ; RRID:Addgene_215153)
