[The description below was written by a language model from this plasmid's Addgene catalogue record and pLannotate feature annotations shown in this document.]
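Description:
CCND1 targeting gRNA is an all-in-one CRISPR/Cas9 plasmid for mammalian expression, built on the px458 backbone (pSpCas9(BB)-2A-GFP) and carrying a 20-nt spacer directed against CCND1, the gene encoding cyclin D1. The sequenced record is about 9.3 kb. It is propagated in E. coli through a high-copy ColE1/pUC-type origin with ampicillin selection (AmpR, β-lactamase under its own promoter). An f1 phage origin is also present, together with small annotated fragments of bom and rop and a single AAV2 ITR. These are backbone remnants and do not form a functional packaging cassette.

The plasmid contains two expression units. A human U6 RNA polymerase III promoter drives the guide RNA, with the CCND1 spacer sitting between the promoter and the Streptococcus pyogenes gRNA scaffold. A short additional scaffold fragment is annotated just downstream. The second unit uses the Cbh promoter, annotated as a CMV enhancer, chicken β-actin promoter and hybrid CBA/MVM intron, to express humanised SpCas9. The annotation software splits the Cas9 coding region into N- and C-terminal portions, but they are contiguous. The catalogue lists an N-terminal 3XFLAG tag, which does not appear in the feature table. A nucleoplasmin nuclear localisation signal follows Cas9, then EGFP joined through a 2A peptide according to the record, and a bGH polyadenylation signal ends the transcript.

Because the 2A link lets Cas9 and GFP be produced as separate proteins from one transcript, fluorescence marks transfected cells, and GFP is the only mammalian marker listed, so cells are typically enriched by sorting, not by drug selection. The construct is intended for Cas9-mediated cleavage of CCND1 in mammalian cells and was deposited with a study of D-type cyclins in DNA mismatch repair.
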