Features (pLannotate 1.2.2; 19 found; start..end, strand, type, name):
      1..241     +  promoter       U6 promoter: RNA polymerase III promoter for human U6 snRNA
    270..345     +  misc_RNA       gRNA scaffold: guide RNA scaffold for the Streptococcus pyogenes CRISPR/Cas9 system
    352..395     +  misc_RNA       gRNA scaffold (fragment): guide RNA scaffold for the Streptococcus pyogenes CRISPR/Cas9 system
    442..727     +  enhancer       CMV enhancer: human cytomegalovirus immediate early enhancer; contains an 18-bp deletion relative to the standard CMV enhancer
    729..1006    +  promoter       chicken β-actin promoter: No description available
   1007..1234    +  intron         hybrid intron: hybrid between chicken β-actin (CBA) and minute virus of mice (MMV) introns (Gray et al., 2011)
   1372..2973    +  CDS            Cas9(N): N-terminal portion of Streptococcus pyogenes Cas9 (Zetsche et al., 2015)
   2974..5472    +  CDS            Cas9(C): C-terminal portion of Streptococcus pyogenes Cas9 (Zetsche et al., 2015)
   5473..5520    +  CDS            nucleoplasmin NLS: bipartite nuclear localization signal from nucleoplasmin
   5590..6303    +  CDS            EGFP: EGFP is a basic (constitutively fluorescent) green fluorescent protein published in 1996, derived from Aequorea victoria. It is reported to be a rapidly-maturing weak dimer with moderate acid sensitivity.
   6337..6448    +  polyA_signal   bGH poly(A) signal: bovine growth hormone polyadenylation signal
   6553..6693    +  repeat_region  AAV2 ITR: inverted terminal repeat of adeno-associated virus serotype 2 inverted
   6698..6749    -  misc_feature   bom (fragment): basis of mobility region from pBR322
   6768..7223    +  rep_origin     f1 ori (sequence partly withheld): f1 bacteriophage origin of replication; arrow indicates direction of (+) strand synthesis
   7224..7273    -  misc_feature   bom (fragment): basis of mobility region from pBR322
   7375..7410    -  CDS            rop (fragment): Rop protein, which maintains plasmids at low copy number; rop
   7505..7609    +  promoter       AmpR promoter: bla
   7610..8470    +  CDS            AmpR: β-lactamase; bla; confers resistance to ampicillin, carbenicillin, and related antibiotics
   8641..9229    +  rep_origin     ori: high-copy-number ColE1/pMB1/pBR322/pUC origin of replication
>Addgene plasmid #215153 | CCND1 targeting gRNA | addgene full sequence | sequence record 429224 | Addgene NGS Result
GAGGGCCTATTTCCCATGATTCCTTCATATTTGCATATACGATACAAGGCTGTTAGAGAGATAATTGGAA
TTAATTTGACTGTAAACACAAAGATATTAGTACAAAATACGTGACGTAGAAAGTAATAATTTCTTGGGTA
GTTTGCAGTTTTAAAATTATGTTTTAAAATGGACTATCATATGCTTACCGTAACTTGAAAGTATTTCGAT
TTCTTGGCTTTATATATCTTGTGGAAAGGACGAAACACCGGTTGGCATCGGGGTACGCGGTTTTAGAGCT
AGAAATAGCAAGTTAAAATAAGGCTAGTCCGTTATCAACTTGAAAAAGTGGCACCGAGTCGGTGCTTTTT
TGTTTTAGAGCTAGAAATAGCAAGTTAAAATAAGGCTAGTCCGTTTTTAGCGCGTGCGCCAATTCTGCAG
ACAAATGGCTCTAGAGGTACCCGTTACATAACTTACGGTAAATGGCCCGCCTGGCTGACCGCCCAACGAC
CCCCGCCCATTGACGTCAATAGTAACGCCAATAGGGACTTTCCATTGACGTCAATGGGTGGAGTATTTAC
GGTAAACTGCCCACTTGGCAGTACATCAAGTGTATCATATGCCAAGTACGCCCCCTATTGACGTCAATGA
CGGTAAATGGCCCGCCTGGCATTGTGCCCAGTACATGACCTTATGGGACTTTCCTACTTGGCAGTACATC
TACGTATTAGTCATCGCTATTACCATGGTCGAGGTGAGCCCCACGTTCTGCTTCACTCTCCCCATCTCCC
CCCCCTCCCCACCCCCAATTTTGTATTTATTTATTTTTTAATTATTTTGTGCAGCGATGGGGGCGGGGGG
GGGGGGGGGGCGCGCGCCAGGCGGGGCGGGGCGGGGCGAGGGGCGGGGCGGGGCGAGGCGGAGAGGTGCG
GCGGCAGCCAATCAGAGCGGCGCGCTCCGAAAGTTTCCTTTTATGGCGAGGCGGCGGCGGCGGCGGCCCT
ATAAAAAGCGAAGCGCGCGGCGGGCGGGAGTCGCTGCGCGCTGCCTTCGCCCCGTGCCCCGCTCCGCCGC
CGCCTCGCGCCGCCCGCCCCGGCTCTGACTGACCGCGTTACTCCCACAGGTGAGCGGGCGGGACGGCCCT
TCTCCTCCGGGCTGTAATTAGCTGAGCAAGAGGTAAGGGTTTAAGGGATGGTTGGTTGGTGGGGTATTAA
TGTTTAATTACCTGGAGCACCTGCCTGAAATCACTTTTTTTCAGGTTGGACCGGTGCCACCATGGACTAT
AAGGACCACGACGGAGACTACAAGGATCATGATATTGATTACAAAGACGATGACGATAAGATGGCCCCAA
AGAAGAAGCGGAAGGTCGGTATCCACGGAGTCCCAGCAGCCGACAAGAAGTACAGCATCGGCCTGGACAT
CGGCACCAACTCTGTGGGCTGGGCCGTGATCACCGACGAGTACAAGGTGCCCAGCAAGAAATTCAAGGTG
CTGGGCAACACCGACCGGCACAGCATCAAGAAGAACCTGATCGGAGCCCTGCTGTTCGACAGCGGCGAAA
CAGCCGAGGCCACCCGGCTGAAGAGAACCGCCAGAAGAAGATACACCAGACGGAAGAACCGGATCTGCTA
TCTGCAAGAGATCTTCAGCAACGAGATGGCCAAGGTGGACGACAGCTTCTTCCACAGACTGGAAGAGTCC
TTCCTGGTGGAAGAGGATAAGAAGCACGAGCGGCACCCCATCTTCGGCAACATCGTGGACGAGGTGGCCT
ACCACGAGAAGTACCCCACCATCTACCACCTGAGAAAGAAACTGGTGGACAGCACCGACAAGGCCGACCT
GCGGCTGATCTATCTGGCCCTGGCCCACATGATCAAGTTCCGGGGCCACTTCCTGATCGAGGGCGACCTG
AACCCCGACAACAGCGACGTGGACAAGCTGTTCATCCAGCTGGTGCAGACCTACAACCAGCTGTTCGAGG
AAAACCCCATCAACGCCAGCGGCGTGGACGCCAAGGCCATCCTGTCTGCCAGACTGAGCAAGAGCAGACG
GCTGGAAAATCTGATCGCCCAGCTGCCCGGCGAGAAGAAGAATGGCCTGTTCGGAAACCTGATTGCCCTG
AGCCTGGGCCTGACCCCCAACTTCAAGAGCAACTTCGACCTGGCCGAGGATGCCAAACTGCAGCTGAGCA
AGGACACCTACGACGACGACCTGGACAACCTGCTGGCCCAGATCGGCGACCAGTACGCCGACCTGTTTCT
GGCCGCCAAGAACCTGTCCGACGCCATCCTGCTGAGCGACATCCTGAGAGTGAACACCGAGATCACCAAG
GCCCCCCTGAGCGCCTCTATGATCAAGAGATACGACGAGCACCACCAGGACCTGACCCTGCTGAAAGCTC
TCGTGCGGCAGCAGCTGCCTGAGAAGTACAAAGAGATTTTCTTCGACCAGAGCAAGAACGGCTACGCCGG
CTACATTGACGGCGGAGCCAGCCAGGAAGAGTTCTACAAGTTCATCAAGCCCATCCTGGAAAAGATGGAC
GGCACCGAGGAACTGCTCGTGAAGCTGAACAGAGAGGACCTGCTGCGGAAGCAGCGGACCTTCGACAACG
GCAGCATCCCCCACCAGATCCACCTGGGAGAGCTGCACGCCATTCTGCGGCGGCAGGAAGATTTTTACCC
ATTCCTGAAGGACAACCGGGAAAAGATCGAGAAGATCCTGACCTTCCGCATCCCCTACTACGTGGGCCCT
CTGGCCAGGGGAAACAGCAGATTCGCCTGGATGACCAGAAAGAGCGAGGAAACCATCACCCCCTGGAACT
TCGAGGAAGTGGTGGACAAGGGCGCTTCCGCCCAGAGCTTCATCGAGCGGATGACCAACTTCGATAAGAA
CCTGCCCAACGAGAAGGTGCTGCCCAAGCACAGCCTGCTGTACGAGTACTTCACCGTGTATAACGAGCTG
ACCAAAGTGAAATACGTGACCGAGGGAATGAGAAAGCCCGCCTTCCTGAGCGGCGAGCAGAAAAAGGCCA
TCGTGGACCTGCTGTTCAAGACCAACCGGAAAGTGACCGTGAAGCAGCTGAAAGAGGACTACTTCAAGAA
AATCGAGTGCTTCGACTCCGTGGAAATCTCCGGCGTGGAAGATCGGTTCAACGCCTCCCTGGGCACATAC
CACGATCTGCTGAAAATTATCAAGGACAAGGACTTCCTGGACAATGAGGAAAACGAGGACATTCTGGAAG
ATATCGTGCTGACCCTGACACTGTTTGAGGACAGAGAGATGATCGAGGAACGGCTGAAAACCTATGCCCA
CCTGTTCGACGACAAAGTGATGAAGCAGCTGAAGCGGCGGAGATACACCGGCTGGGGCAGGCTGAGCCGG
AAGCTGATCAACGGCATCCGGGACAAGCAGTCCGGCAAGACAATCCTGGATTTCCTGAAGTCCGACGGCT
TCGCCAACAGAAACTTCATGCAGCTGATCCACGACGACAGCCTGACCTTTAAAGAGGACATCCAGAAAGC
CCAGGTGTCCGGCCAGGGCGATAGCCTGCACGAGCACATTGCCAATCTGGCCGGCAGCCCCGCCATTAAG
AAGGGCATCCTGCAGACAGTGAAGGTGGTGGACGAGCTCGTGAAAGTGATGGGCCGGCACAAGCCCGAGA
ACATCGTGATCGAAATGGCCAGAGAGAACCAGACCACCCAGAAGGGACAGAAGAACAGCCGCGAGAGAAT
GAAGCGGATCGAAGAGGGCATCAAAGAGCTGGGCAGCCAGATCCTGAAAGAACACCCCGTGGAAAACACC
CAGCTGCAGAACGAGAAGCTGTACCTGTACTACCTGCAGAATGGGCGGGATATGTACGTGGACCAGGAAC
TGGACATCAACCGGCTGTCCGACTACGATGTGGACCATATCGTGCCTCAGAGCTTTCTGAAGGACGACTC
CATCGACAACAAGGTGCTGACCAGAAGCGACAAGAACCGGGGCAAGAGCGACAACGTGCCCTCCGAAGAG
GTCGTGAAGAAGATGAAGAACTACTGGCGGCAGCTGCTGAACGCCAAGCTGATTACCCAGAGAAAGTTCG
ACAATCTGACCAAGGCCGAGAGAGGCGGCCTGAGCGAACTGGATAAGGCCGGCTTCATCAAGAGACAGCT
GGTGGAAACCCGGCAGATCACAAAGCACGTGGCACAGATCCTGGACTCCCGGATGAACACTAAGTACGAC
GAGAATGACAAGCTGATCCGGGAAGTGAAAGTGATCACCCTGAAGTCCAAGCTGGTGTCCGATTTCCGGA
AGGATTTCCAGTTTTACAAAGTGCGCGAGATCAACAACTACCACCACGCCCACGACGCCTACCTGAACGC
CGTCGTGGGAACCGCCCTGATCAAAAAGTACCCTAAGCTGGAAAGCGAGTTCGTGTACGGCGACTACAAG
GTGTACGACGTGCGGAAGATGATCGCCAAGAGCGAGCAGGAAATCGGCAAGGCTACCGCCAAGTACTTCT
TCTACAGCAACATCATGAACTTTTTCAAGACCGAGATTACCCTGGCCAACGGCGAGATCCGGAAGCGGCC
TCTGATCGAGACAAACGGCGAAACCGGGGAGATCGTGTGGGATAAGGGCCGGGATTTTGCCACCGTGCGG
AAAGTGCTGAGCATGCCCCAAGTGAATATCGTGAAAAAGACCGAGGTGCAGACAGGCGGCTTCAGCAAAG
AGTCTATCCTGCCCAAGAGGAACAGCGATAAGCTGATCGCCAGAAAGAAGGACTGGGACCCTAAGAAGTA
CGGCGGCTTCGACAGCCCCACCGTGGCCTATTCTGTGCTGGTGGTGGCCAAAGTGGAAAAGGGCAAGTCC
AAGAAACTGAAGAGTGTGAAAGAGCTGCTGGGGATCACCATCATGGAAAGAAGCAGCTTCGAGAAGAATC
CCATCGACTTTCTGGAAGCCAAGGGCTACAAAGAAGTGAAAAAGGACCTGATCATCAAGCTGCCTAAGTA
CTCCCTGTTCGAGCTGGAAAACGGCCGGAAGAGAATGCTGGCCTCTGCCGGCGAACTGCAGAAGGGAAAC
GAACTGGCCCTGCCCTCCAAATATGTGAACTTCCTGTACCTGGCCAGCCACTATGAGAAGCTGAAGGGCT
CCCCCGAGGATAATGAGCAGAAACAGCTGTTTGTGGAACAGCACAAGCACTACCTGGACGAGATCATCGA
GCAGATCAGCGAGTTCTCCAAGAGAGTGATCCTGGCCGACGCTAATCTGGACAAAGTGCTGTCCGCCTAC
AACAAGCACCGGGATAAGCCCATCAGAGAGCAGGCCGAGAATATCATCCACCTGTTTACCCTGACCAATC
TGGGAGCCCCTGCCGCCTTCAAGTACTTTGACACCACCATCGACCGGAAGAGGTACACCAGCACCAAAGA
GGTGCTGGACGCCACCCTGATCCACCAGAGCATCACCGGCCTGTACGAGACACGGATCGACCTGTCTCAG
CTGGGAGGCGACAAAAGGCCGGCGGCCACGAAAAAGGCCGGCCAGGCAAAAAAGAAAAAGGAATTCGGCA
GTGGAGAGGGCAGAGGAAGTCTGCTAACATGCGGTGACGTCGAGGAGAATCCTGGCCCAGTGAGCAAGGG
CGAGGAGCTGTTCACCGGGGTGGTGCCCATCCTGGTCGAGCTGGACGGCGACGTAAACGGCCACAAGTTC
AGCGTGTCCGGCGAGGGCGAGGGCGATGCCACCTACGGCAAGCTGACCCTGAAGTTCATCTGCACCACCG
GCAAGCTGCCCGTGCCCTGGCCCACCCTCGTGACCACCCTGACCTACGGCGTGCAGTGCTTCAGCCGCTA
CCCCGACCACATGAAGCAGCACGACTTCTTCAAGTCCGCCATGCCCGAAGGCTACGTCCAGGAGCGCACC
ATCTTCTTCAAGGACGACGGCAACTACAAGACCCGCGCCGAGGTGAAGTTCGAGGGCGACACCCTGGTGA
ACCGCATCGAGCTGAAGGGCATCGACTTCAAGGAGGACGGCAACATCCTGGGGCACAAGCTGGAGTACAA
CTACAACAGCCACAACGTCTATATCATGGCCGACAAGCAGAAGAACGGCATCAAGGTGAACTTCAAGATC
CGCCACAACATCGAGGACGGCAGCGTGCAGCTCGCCGACCACTACCAGCAGAACACCCCCATCGGCGACG
GCCCCGTGCTGCTGCCCGACAACCACTACCTGAGCACCCAGTCCGCCCTGAGCAAAGACCCCAACGAGAA
GCGCGATCACATGGTCCTGCTGGAGTTCGTGACCGCCGCCGGGATCACTCTCGGCATGGACGAGCTGTAC
AAGGAATTCTAACTAGAGCTCGCTGATCAGCCTCGACTGTGCCTTCTAGTTGCCAGCCATCTGTTGTTTG
CCCCTCCCCCGTGCCTTCCTTGACCCTGGAAGGTGCCACTCCCACTGTCCTTTCCTAATAAAATGAGGAA
ATTGCATCGCATTGTCTGAGTAGGTGTCATTCTATTCTGGGGGGTGGGGTGGGGCAGGACAGCAAGGGGG
AGGATTGGGAAGAGAATAGCAGGCATGCTGGGGAGCGGCCGCAGGAACCCCTAGTGATGGAGTTGGCCAC
TCCCTCTCTGCGCGCTCGCTCGCTCACTGAGGCCGGGCGACCAAAGGTCGCCCGACGCCCGGGCTTTGCC
CGGGCGGCCTCAGTGAGCGAGCGAGCGCGCAGCTGCCTGCAGGGGCGCCTGATGCGGTATTTTCTCCTTA
CGCATCTGTGCGGTATTTCACACCGCATA
[95 nt withheld, positions 6750-6844]
T
[46 nt withheld, positions 6846-6891]
C
[141 nt withheld, positions 6893-7033]
CCTTTGACGTTGGAGTCCACGTTCTTT
[37 nt withheld, positions 7061-7097]
ACTCTATCTCGGGCTATTCTTTTGATTTATAAGGGATTTTGCCGATTTCGGTCTATTGGTTAAAAAATGA
GCTGATTTAACAAAAATTTAACGCGAATTTTAACAAAATATTAACGTTTACAATTTTATGGTGCACTCTC
AGTACAATCTGCTCTGATGCCGCATAGTTAAGCCAGCCCCGACACCCGCCAACACCCGCTGACGCGCCCT
GACGGGCTTGTCTGCTCCCGGCATCCGCTTACAGACAAGCTGTGACCGTCTCCGGGAGCTGCATGTGTCA
GAGGTTTTCACCGTCATCACCGAAACGCGCGAGACGAAAGGGCCTCGTGATACGCCTATTTTTATAGGTT
AATGTCATGATAATAATGGTTTCTTAGACGTCAGGTGGCACTTTTCGGGGAAATGTGCGCGGAACCCCTA
TTTGTTTATTTTTCTAAATACATTCAAATATGTATCCGCTCATGAGACAATAACCCTGATAAATGCTTCA
ATAATATTGAAAAAGGAAGAGTATGAGTATTCAACATTTCCGTGTCGCCCTTATTCCCTTTTTTGCGGCA
TTTTGCCTTCCTGTTTTTGCTCACCCAGAAACGCTGGTGAAAGTAAAAGATGCTGAAGATCAGTTGGGTG
CACGAGTGGGTTACATCGAACTGGATCTCAACAGCGGTAAGATCCTTGAGAGTTTTCGCCCCGAAGAACG
TTTTCCAATGATGAGCACTTTTAAAGTTCTGCTATGTGGCGCGGTATTATCCCGTATTGACGCCGGGCAA
GAGCAACTCGGTCGCCGCATACACTATTCTCAGAATGACTTGGTTGAGTACTCACCAGTCACAGAAAAGC
ATCTTACGGATGGCATGACAGTAAGAGAATTATGCAGTGCTGCCATAACCATGAGTGATAACACTGCGGC
CAACTTACTTCTGACAACGATCGGAGGACCGAAGGAGCTAACCGCTTTTTTGCACAACATGGGGGATCAT
GTAACTCGCCTTGATCGTTGGGAACCGGAGCTGAATGAAGCCATACCAAACGACGAGCGTGACACCACGA
TGCCTGTAGCAATGGCAACAACGTTGCGCAAACTATTAACTGGCGAACTACTTACTCTAGCTTCCCGGCA
ACAATTAATAGACTGGATGGAGGCGGATAAAGTTGCAGGACCACTTCTGCGCTCGGCCCTTCCGGCTGGC
TGGTTTATTGCTGATAAATCTGGAGCCGGTGAGCGTGGAAGCCGCGGTATCATTGCAGCACTGGGGCCAG
ATGGTAAGCCCTCCCGTATCGTAGTTATCTACACGACGGGGAGTCAGGCAACTATGGATGAACGAAATAG
ACAGATCGCTGAGATAGGTGCCTCACTGATTAAGCATTGGTAACTGTCAGACCAAGTTTACTCATATATA
CTTTAGATTGATTTAAAACTTCATTTTTAATTTAAAAGGATCTAGGTGAAGATCCTTTTTGATAATCTCA
TGACCAAAATCCCTTAACGTGAGTTTTCGTTCCACTGAGCGTCAGACCCCGTAGAAAAGATCAAAGGATC
TTCTTGAGATCCTTTTTTTCTGCGCGTAATCTGCTGCTTGCAAACAAAAAAACCACCGCTACCAGCGGTG
GTTTGTTTGCCGGATCAAGAGCTACCAACTCTTTTTCCGAAGGTAACTGGCTTCAGCAGAGCGCAGATAC
CAAATACTGTTCTTCTAGTGTAGCCGTAGTTAGGCCACCACTTCAAGAACTCTGTAGCACCGCCTACATA
CCTCGCTCTGCTAATCCTGTTACCAGTGGCTGCTGCCAGTGGCGATAAGTCGTGTCTTACCGGGTTGGAC
TCAAGACGATAGTTACCGGATAAGGCGCAGCGGTCGGGCTGAACGGGGGGTTCGTGCACACAGCCCAGCT
TGGAGCGAACGACCTACACCGAACTGAGATACCTACAGCGTGAGCTATGAGAAAGCGCCACGCTTCCCGA
AGGGAGAAAGGCGGACAGGTATCCGGTAAGCGGCAGGGTCGGAACAGGAGAGCGCACGAGGGAGCTTCCA
GGGGGAAACGCCTGGTATCTTTATAGTCCTGTCGGGTTTCGCCACCTCTGACTTGAGCGTCGATTTTTGT
GATGCTCGTCAGGGGGGCGGAGCCTATGGAAAAACGCCAGCAACGCGGCCTTTTTACGGTTCCTGGCCTT
TTGCTGGCCTTTTGCTCACATGT
